Addgene plasmid #133932: SV.control
Purpose: Serves as a control in tests involving digital signatures
Depositing lab: Jean Peccoud. Depositing organization: Colorado State University, Fort Collins.
Backbone
  Vector backbone: pTwist Amp High Copy
  Backbone manufacturer: Twist
  Vector type: Bacterial Expression
Growth in bacteria
  Bacterial resistance: Ampicillin, 100 μg/mL
  Growth temperature: 37°C
  Growth strain: DH5alpha
  Copy number: High Copy
Gene/Insert
  Gene/Insert name: lacZ
  Species: Synthetic
  Cloning method: Unknown
  Sequencing primers: 5′ n/a
Terms and licenses: Academic/Nonprofit Terms; Industry Terms: Not Available to Industry
How to cite: SV.control was a gift from Jean Peccoud (Addgene plasmid # 133932 ; http://n2t.net/addgene:133932 ; RRID:Addgene_133932)
