[The description below was written by a language model from this plasmid's Addgene catalogue record and pLannotate feature annotations shown in this document.]
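Description:
SV.control is a small (about 2.5 kb) bacterial expression plasmid built on the commercial pTwist Amp High Copy backbone. It is propagated in E. coli through a high-copy ColE1/pUC-type origin of replication and selected with ampicillin via the β-lactamase (AmpR) gene driven by its native bla promoter.

The catalogue lists the insert as a synthetic lacZ. The feature table shows this to be a compact lacZα cassette rather than full-length β-galactosidase: a lac UV5 promoter (the lac promoter carrying an "up" mutation) followed by a lac operator and a short lacZα coding sequence, with a fragment of a putative bacterial terminator annotated just downstream on the opposite strand. In this arrangement, transcription of the α-fragment is subject to repression by LacI and can be relieved by IPTG or lactose. In a host that supplies the complementing portion of β-galactosidase, lacZα would be expected to restore enzyme activity, giving a simple visible phenotype. The annotation also picks up a second partial lac operator, a short lacZα fragment spanning the sequence origin, and an attB1-like Gateway site between the origin and AmpR. These look like backbone remnants or short sequence matches, and the record does not assign them any function.

The stated purpose is to serve as a control in tests involving digital signatures. The record does not describe how those tests work or how this plasmid differs from the constructs it is compared against, and no signature element is annotated in the feature table. The cloning method is also not recorded.
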