Features (pLannotate 1.2.2; 10 found; start..end, strand, type, name):
     88..118     +  promoter       lac UV5 promoter: E. coli lac promoter with an "up" mutation
    126..142     +  protein_bind   lac operator: The lac repressor binds to the lac operator to inhibit transcription in E. coli. This inhibition can be relieved by adding lactose or isopropyl-β-D-thiogalactopyranoside (IPTG). lac repressor encoded by lacI
    162..335     +  CDS            lacZα: LacZα fragment of β-galactosidase; lacZ fragment
    345..384     -  terminator     bacterial terminator (fragment): putative bacterial transcription terminator
    466..481     -  protein_bind   lac operator (fragment): The lac repressor binds to the lac operator to inhibit transcription in E. coli. This inhibition can be relieved by adding lactose or isopropyl-β-D-thiogalactopyranoside (IPTG). lac repressor encoded by lacI
    632..1220    -  rep_origin     ori: high-copy-number ColE1/pMB1/pBR322/pUC origin of replication
   1337..1361    -  protein_bind   attB1: mutant version of attB; recombination site for the Gateway® BP reaction BP Clonase™
   1461..2321    -  CDS            AmpR: β-lactamase; bla; confers resistance to ampicillin, carbenicillin, and related antibiotics
   2322..2426    -  promoter       AmpR promoter: bla
   2513..35      -  CDS            lacZα (fragment) (across the origin): LacZα fragment of β-galactosidase; lacZ fragment
>Addgene plasmid #133932 | SV.control | addgene full sequence | sequence record 268620 | Addgene NGS Result
TTTCCCAGTCACGACGTTGTAAAACGACGGCCAGTCATGCATAATCCGCACGCATCTGGAATAAGGAAGT
GCCATTCCGCCTGACCTTTTACACTTTATGCTTCCGGCTCGTATAATGTGTGGAATTGTGAGCGGATAAC
AATTTCACACAGGAAACAGCTATGACCATGATTACGGATTCACTGGCCGTCGTTTTACAACGTCGTGACT
GGGAAAACCCTGGCGTTACCCAACTTAATCGCCTTGCAGCACATCCCCCTTTCGCCAGCTGGCGTAATAG
CGAAGAGGCCCGCACCGATCGCCCTTCCCAACAGTTGCGCAGCCTGAATGGCGAATGGCGTTAACAGATA
AAAAAAATCCTTAGCTTTCGCTAAGGATGATTTCTCTAGGCTAGGTGGAGGCTCAGTGATGATAAGTCTG
CGATGGTGGATGCATGTGTCATGGTCATAGCTGTTTCCTGTGTGAAATTGTTATCCGCTCAGAGGGCACA
ATCCTATTCCGCGCTATCCGACAATCTCCAAGACATTAGGTGGAGTTCAGTTCGGCGTATGGCATATGTC
GCTGGAAAGAACATGTGAGCAAAAGGCCAGCAAAAGGCCAGGAACCGTAAAAAGGCCGCGTTGCTGGCGT
TTTTCCATAGGCTCCGCCCCCCTGACGAGCATCACAAAAATCGACGCTCAAGTCAGAGGTGGCGAAACCC
GACAGGACTATAAAGATACCAGGCGTTTCCCCCTGGAAGCTCCCTCGTGCGCTCTCCTGTTCCGACCCTG
CCGCTTACCGGATACCTGTCCGCCTTTCTCCCTTCGGGAAGCGTGGCGCTTTCTCATAGCTCACGCTGTA
GGTATCTCAGTTCGGTGTAGGTCGTTCGCTCCAAGCTGGGCTGTGTGCACGAACCCCCCGTTCAGCCCGA
CCGCTGCGCCTTATCCGGTAACTATCGTCTTGAGTCCAACCCGGTAAGACACGACTTATCGCCACTGGCA
GCAGCCACTGGTAACAGGATTAGCAGAGCGAGGTATGTAGGCGGTGCTACAGAGTTCTTGAAGTGGTGGC
CTAACTACGGCTACACTAGAAGAACAGTATTTGGTATCTGCGCTCTGCTGAAGCCAGTTACCTTCGGAAA
AAGAGTTGGTAGCTCTTGATCCGGCAAACAAACCACCGCTGGTAGCGGTGGTTTTTTTGTTTGCAAGCAG
CAGATTACGCGCAGAAAAAAAGGATCTCAAGAAGATCCTTTGATCTTTTCTACGGGGTCTGACGCTCTAT
TCAACAAAGCCGCCGTCCCGTCAAGTCAGCGTAAATGGGTAGGGGGCTTCAAATCGTCCTCGTGATACCA
ATTCGGAGCCTGCTTTTTTGTACAAACTTGTTGATAATGGCAATTCAAGGATCTTCACCTAGATCCTTTT
AAATTAAAAATGAAGTTTTAAATCAATCTAAAGTATATATGAGTAAACTTGGTCTGACAGTTACCAATGC
TTAATCAGTGAGGCACCTATCTCAGCGATCTGTCTATTTCGTTCATCCATAGTTGCCTGACTCCCCGTCG
TGTAGATAACTACGATACGGGAGGGCTTACCATCTGGCCCCAGTGCTGCAATGATACCGCGAGAGCCACG
CTCACCGGCTCCAGATTTATCAGCAATAAACCAGCCAGCCGGAAGGGCCGAGCGCAGAAGTGGTCCTGCA
ACTTTATCCGCCTCCATCCAGTCTATTAATTGTTGCCGGGAAGCTAGAGTAAGTAGTTCGCCAGTTAATA
GTTTGCGCAACGTTGTTGCCATTGCTACAGGCATCGTGGTGTCACGCTCGTCGTTTGGTATGGCTTCATT
CAGCTCCGGTTCCCAACGATCAAGGCGAGTTACATGATCCCCCATGTTGTGCAAAAAAGCGGTTAGCTCC
TTCGGTCCTCCGATCGTTGTCAGAAGTAAGTTGGCCGCAGTGTTATCACTCATGGTTATGGCAGCACTGC
ATAATTCTCTTACTGTCATGCCATCCGTAAGATGCTTTTCTGTGACTGGTGAGTACTCAACCAAGTCATT
CTGAGAATAGTGTATGCGGCGACCGAGTTGCTCTTGCCCGGCGTCAATACGGGATAATACCGCGCCACAT
AGCAGAACTTTAAAAGTGCTCATCATTGGAAAACGTTCTTCGGGGCGAAAACTCTCAAGGATCTTACCGC
TGTTGAGATCCAGTTCGATGTAACCCACTCGTGCACCCAACTGATCTTCAGCATCTTTTACTTTCACCAG
CGTTTCTGGGTGAGCAAAAACAGGAAGGCAAAATGCCGCAAAAAAGGGAATAAGGGCGACACGGAAATGT
TGAATACTCATACTCTTCCTTTTTCAATATTATTGAAGCATTTATCAGGGTTATTGTCTCATGAGCGGAT
ACATATTTGAATGTATTTAGAAAAATAAACAAATAGGGGTTCCGCGCACATTTCCCCGAAAAGTGCCAGA
TACCTGAAACAAAACCCATCGTACGGCCAAGGAAGTCTCCAATAACTGTGATCCACCACAAGCGCCAGGG
T
